>Addgene plasmid #222430 | pcDNA3-Nuc-deltaCKAR | addgene full sequence | sequence record 453962 | Addgene NGS Result
TTGAGATCCTTTTTTTCTGCGCGTAATCTGCTGCTTGCAAACAAAAAAACCACCGCTACCAGCGGTGGTT
TGTTTGCCGGATCAAGAGCTACCAACTCTTTTTCCGAAGGTAACTGGCTTCAGCAGAGCGCAGATACCAA
ATACTGTTCTTCTAGTGTAGCCGTAGTTAGGCCACCACTTCAAGAACTCTGTAGCACCGCCTACATACCT
CGCTCTGCTAATCCTGTTACCAGTGGCTGCTGCCAGTGGCGATAAGTCGTGTCTTACCGGGTTGGACTCA
AGACGATAGTTACCGGATAAGGCGCAGCGGTCGGGCTGAACGGGGGGTTCGTGCACACAGCCCAGCTTGG
AGCGAACGACCTACACCGAACTGAGATACCTACAGCGTGAGCTATGAGAAAGCGCCACGCTTCCCGAAGG
GAGAAAGGCGGACAGGTATCCGGTAAGCGGCAGGGTCGGAACAGGAGAGCGCACGAGGGAGCTTCCAGGG
GGAAACGCCTGGTATCTTTATAGTCCTGTCGGGTTTCGCCACCTCTGACTTGAGCGTCGATTTTTGTGAT
GCTCGTCAGGGGGGCGGAGCCTATGGAAAAACGCCAGCAACGCGGCCTTTTTACGGTTCCTGGCCTTTTG
CTGGCCTTTTGCTCACATGTTCTTTCCTGCGTTATCCCCTGATTCTGTGGATAACCGTATTACCGCCTTT
GAGTGAGCTGATACCGCTCGCCGCAGCCGAACGACCGAGCGCAGCGAGTCAGTGAGCGAGGAAGCGGAAG
AGCGCCCAATACGCAAACCGCCTCTCCCCGCGCGTTGGCCGATTCATTAATGCAGCTGGCACGACAGGTT
TCCCGACTGGAAAGCGGGCAGTGAGCGCAACGCAATTAATGTGAGTTAGCTCACTCATTAGGCACCCCAG
GCTTTACACTTTATGCTTCCGGCTCGTATGTTGTGTGGAATTGTGAGCGGATAACAATTTCACACAGGAA
ACAGCTATGACCATGATTACGCCAAGCTCTAGCTAGAGGTCGACGGTATACAGACATGATAAGATACATT
GATGAGTTTGGACAAACCACAACTAGAATGCAGTGAAAAAAATGCTTTATTTGTGAAATTTGTGATGCTA
TTGCTTTATTTGTAACCATTATAAGCTGCAATAAACAAGTTGGGGTGGGCGAAGAACTCCAGCATGAGAT
CCCCGCGCTGGAGGATCATCCAGCCGGCGTCCCGGAAAACGATTCCGAAGCCCAACCTTTCATAGAAGGC
GGCGGTGGAATCGAAATCTCGTGATGGCAGGTTGGGCGTCGCTTGGTCGGTCATTTCGAACCCCAGAGTC
CCGCTCAGAAGAACTCGTCAAGAAGGCGATAGAAGGCGATGCGCTGCGAATCGGGAGCGGCGATACCGTA
AAGCACGAGGAAGCGGTCAGCCCATTCGCCGCCAAGCTCTTCAGCAATATCACGGGTAGCCAACGCTATG
TCCTGATAGCGGTCCGCCACACCCAGCCGGCCACAGTCGATGAATCCAGAAAAGCGGCCATTTTCCACCA
TGATATTCGGCAAGCAGGCATCGCCATGGGTCACGACGAGATCCTCGCCGTCGGGCATGCGCGCCTTGAG
CCTGGCGAACAGTTCGGCTGGCGCGAGCCCCTGATGCTCTTCGTCCAGATCATCCTGATCGACAAGACCG
GCTTCCATCCGAGTACGTGCTCGCTCGATGCGATGTTTCGCTTGGTGGTCGAATGGGCAGGTAGCCGGAT
CAAGCGTATGCAGCCGCCGCATTGCATCAGCCATGATGGATACTTTCTCGGCAGGAGCAAGGTGAGATGA
CAGGAGATCCTGCCCCGGCACTTCGCCCAATAGCAGCCAGTCCCTTCCCGCTTCAGTGACAACGTCGAGC
ACAGCTGCGCAAGGAACGCCCGTCGTGGCCAGCCACGATAGCCGCGCTGCCTCGTCCTGCAGTTCATTCA
GGGCACCGGACAGGTCGGTCTTGACAAAAAGAACCGGGCGCCCCTGCGCTGACAGCCGGAACACGGCGGC
ATCAGAGCAGCCGATTGTCTGTTGTGCCCAGTCATAGCCGAATAGCCTCTCCACCCAAGCGGCCGGAGAA
CCTGCGTGCAATCCATCTTGTTCAATCATGCGAAACGATCCTCATCCTGTCTCTTGATCAGATCCGAAAA
TGGATATACAAGCTCCCGGGAGCTTTTTGCAAAAGCCTAGGCCTCCAAAAAAGCCTCCTCACTACTTCTG
GAATAGCTCAGAGGCAGAGGCGGCCTCGGCCTCTGCATAAATAAAAAAAATTAGTCAGCCATGGGGCGGA
GAATGGGCGGAACTGGGCGGAGTTAGGGGCGGGATGGGCGGAGTTAGGGGCGGGACTATGGTTGCTGACT
AATTGAGATGCATGCTTTGCATACTTCTGCCTGCTGGGGAGCCTGGGGACTTTCCACACCTGGTTGCTGA
CTAATTGAGATGCATGCTTTGCATACTTCTGCCTGCTGGGGAGCCTGGGGACTTTCCACACCCTAACTGA
CACACATTCCACAGAATTAATTCGCGTTAAATTTTTGTTAAATCAGCTCATTTTTTAACCAATAGGCCGA
AATCGGCAAAATCCCTTATAAATCAAAAGAATAGACCGAGATAGGGT
[37 nt withheld, positions 2638-2674]
AAAGAACGTGGACTCCAACGTCAAAGG
[49 nt withheld, positions 2702-2750]
T
[91 nt withheld, positions 2752-2842]
G
[124 nt withheld, positions 2844-2967]
GGGGATACCCCCTAGAGCCCCAGCTGGTTCTTTCCGCCTCAGAAGCCATAGAGCCCACCGCATCCCCAGC
ATGCCTGCTATTGTCTTCCCAATCCTCCCCCTTGCTGTCCTGCCCCACCCCACCCCCCAGAATAGAATGA
CACCTACTCAGACAATGCGATGCAATTTCCTCATTTTATTAGGAAAGGACAGTGGGAGTGGCACCTTCCA
GGGTCAAGGAAGGCACGGGGGAGGGGCAAACAACAGATGGCTGGCAACTAGAAGGCACAGTCGAGGCTGA
TCAGCGAGCTCTAGCATTTAGGTGACACTATAGAATAGGGCCCTCTAGATTATGGGTCTTCTACCTTTCG
CTTCTTCTTGGGCTTGTACAGCTCGCCATGCCGTGCGCTCTAGATTATGCGTCTTCTACCTTTCGCTTCT
TCTTGGGCTTGTACAGCTGGTCCATGCCGTGAGTGATCCCGGCGGCGGTCACGAACTCCAGCAGGACCAT
GTGATCGCGCTTCTCGTTGGGGTCTTTGCTCAGCTTGGACTGGTAGCTCAGGTAGTGGTTGTCGGGCAGC
AGCACGGGGCCGTCGCCGATGGGGGTGTTCTGCTGGTAGTGGTCGGCGAGCTGCACGCTGCCGTCCTCGA
TGTTGTGGCGGATCTTGAAGTTCACCTTGATGCCGTTCTTCTGCTTGTCGGCCATGATATAGACGTTGTG
GCTGTTGTAGTTGTACTCCAGCTTGTGCCCCAGGATGTTGCCGTCCTCCTTGAAGTCGATGCCCTTCAGC
TCGATGCGGTTCACCAGGGTGTCGCCCTCGAACTTCACCTCGGCGCGGGTCTTGTAGTTGCCGTCGTCCT
TGAAGAAGATGGTGCGCTCCTGGACGTAGCCTTCGGGCATGGCGGACTTGAAGAAGTCGTGCTGCTTCAT
GTGGTCGGGGTAGCGGGCGAAGCACTTCAGGCCGTAGCCGAAGGTGGTCACGAGGGTGGGCCAGGGCACG
GGCAGCTTGCCGGTGGTGCAGATGAACTTCAGGGTCAGCTTGCCGTAGGTGGCATCGCCCTCGCCCTCGC
CGGACACGCTGAACTTGTGGCCGTTTACGTCGCCGTCCAGCTCGACCAGGATGGGCACCACCCCGGTGAA
CAGCTCCTCGCCCTTGCTCACGAGAATTCCACCAGATCCACCCCGCACCTGTCGGAGCTGCCCAATAGCG
AAGGTGCTACGGCTGGACACACCCCGACCTCCGGATCCCCCTAACTTTTTCACCAAATCTTTTTCTTCGG
CTGTTTGCTTAAGTACTACTCTTTGTTCTTGTAACATACCTAATCCCTCGTTAAACAGACCTGTAGTATC
GTTAATTTCCACTTTAAAGCCAATGACAAATTTATTGTTTTTATCCCAAATGATCTTGATTTCATCTCCG
TCTTGTAAAAGGAATTTCGTACCCTGTATCATGCGGTTATTATTTAAATAGCTCACGTTAGTTCCGGTGT
GGCAATACCAAATATCATCTAAACCTTGTGCCGGAGATTCATACATGCTTTTGCCTACAGCATGCCTCTT
TTTGAAAATGAAGCAATGAACTCGAGACAACCTACTGTCTTCAATTTTACAATTGCAATCCTCGGATCTA
CCAATGAAAAATGGATTCACACCTTGCTGAATCTCCAGGCTTTCTTGAATAATGCTGTCAGGCAATGGTT
TTAAAGTTAAAAACCTACCATTACCCTTGGTACCAGCCTTGTACAGCTCGTCCATGCCGTGAGTGATCCC
GGCGGCGGTCACGAACTCCAGCAGGACCATGTGATCGCGCTTCTCGTTGGGGTCTTTGCTCAGCTTGGAC
TGGGTGCTCAGGTAGTGGTTGTCGGGCAGCAGCACGGGGCCGTCGCCGATGGGGGTGTTCTGCTGGTAGT
GGTCGGCGAGCTGCACGCTGCCGTCCTCGATGTTGTGGCGGATCTTGAAGTGGGCCTTGATGCCGTTCTT
CTGCTTGTCGGCGGTGATATAGACGTTGTGGCTGATGTAGTTGTACTCCAGCTTGTGCCCCAGGATGTTG
CCGTCCTCCTTGAAGTCGATGCCCTTCAGCTCGATGCGGTTCACCAGGGTGTCGCCCTCGAACTTCACCT
CGGCGCGGGTCTTGTAGTTGCCGTCGTCCTTGAAGAAGATGGTACGCTCCTGGACGTAGCCTTCGGGCAT
GGCGGACTTGAAGAAGTCGTGCTGCTTCATGTGGTCGGGGTAGCGGCTGAAGCACTGCACGCCCCAGGTC
AGGGTGGTCACGAGGGTGGGCCAGGGCACGGGCAGCTTGCCGGTGGTGCAGATGAACTTCAGGGTCAGCT
TGCCGTAGGTGGCATCGCCCTCGCCCTCGCCGGACACGCTGAACCTGTGGCCGTTTACGTCGCCGTCCAG
CTCGACCAGGATGGGCACCACCCCGGTGAACAGCTCCTCGCCCTTGCTCACCATGGTGGCGAAGCTTGGG
TCTCCCTATAGTGAGTCGTATTAATTTCGATAAGCCAGTAAGCAGTGGGTTCTCTAGTTAGCCAGAGAGC
TCTGCTTATATAGACCTCCCACCGTACACGCCTACCGCCCATTTGCGTCAATGGGGCGGAGTTGTTACGA
CATTTTGGAAAGTCCCGTTGATTTTGGTGCCAAAACAAACTCCCATTGACGTCAATGGGGTGGAGACTTG
GAAATCCCCGTGAGTCAAACCGCTATCCACGCCCATTGATGTACTGCCAAAACCGCATCACCATGGTAAT
AGCGATGACTAATACGTAGATGTACTGCCAAGTAGGAAAGTCCCATAAGGTCATGTACTGGGCATAATGC
CAGGCGGGCCATTTACCGTCATTGACGTCAATAGGGGGCGTACTTGGCATATGATACACTTGATGTACTG
CCAAGTGGGCAGTTTACCGTAAATACTCCACCCATTGACGTCAATGGAAAGTCCCTATTGGCGTTACTAT
GGGAACATACGTCATTATTGACGTCAATGGGCGGGGGTCGTTGGGCGGTCAGCCAGGCGGGCCATTTACC
GTAAGTTATGTAACGCGGAACTCCATATATGGGCTATGAACTAATGACCCCGTAATTGATTACTATTAAT
AACTAGTCAATAATCAATGTCAACGCGTATATCTGGCCCGTACATCGCGAAGCAGCGCAAAACGCCTAAC
CCTAAGCAGATTCTTCATGCAATTGTCGGTCAAGCCTTGCCTTGTTGTAGCTTAAATTTTGCTCGCGCAC
TACTCAGCGACCTCCAACACACAAGCAGGGAGCAGATACTGGCTTAACTATGCGGCATCAGAGCAGATTG
TACTGAGAGTGCACCATAGGGGATCGGGAGATCTCCCGATCCGTCGACGTCAGGTGGCACTTTTCGGGGA
AATGTGCGCGGAACCCCTATTTGTTTATTTTTCTAAATACATTCAAATATGTATCCGCTCATGAGACAAT
AACCCTGATAAATGCTTCAATAATATTGAAAAAGGAAGAGTATGAGTATTCAACATTTCCGTGTCGCCCT
TATTCCCTTTTTTGCGGCATTTTGCCTTCCTGTTTTTGCTCACCCAGAAACGCTGGTGAAAGTAAAAGAT
GCTGAAGATCAGTTGGGTGCACGAGTGGGTTACATCGAACTGGATCTCAACAGCGGTAAGATCCTTGAGA
GTTTTCGCCCCGAAGAACGTTTTCCAATGATGAGCACTTTTAAAGTTCTGCTATGTGGCGCGGTATTATC
CCGTATTGACGCCGGGCAAGAGCAACTCGGTCGCCGCATACACTATTCTCAGAATGACTTGGTTGAGTAC
TCACCAGTCACAGAAAAGCATCTTACGGATGGCATGACAGTAAGAGAATTATGCAGTGCTGCCATAACCA
TGAGTGATAACACTGCGGCCAACTTACTTCTGACAACGATCGGAGGACCGAAGGAGCTAACCGCTTTTTT
GCACAACATGGGGGATCATGTAACTCGCCTTGATCGTTGGGAACCGGAGCTGAATGAAGCCATACCAAAC
GACGAGCGTGACACCACGATGCCTGTAGCAATGGCAACAACGTTGCGCAAACTATTAACTGGCGAACTAC
TTACTCTAGCTTCCCGGCAACAATTAATAGACTGGATGGAGGCGGATAAAGTTGCAGGACCACTTCTGCG
CTCGGCCCTTCCGGCTGGCTGGTTTATTGCTGATAAATCTGGAGCCGGTGAGCGTGGGTCTCGCGGTATC
ATTGCAGCACTGGGGCCAGATGGTAAGCCCTCCCGTATCGTAGTTATCTACACGACGGGGAGTCAGGCAA
CTATGGATGAACGAAATAGACAGATCGCTGAGATAGGTGCCTCACTGATTAAGCATTGGTAACTGTCAGA
CCAAGTTTACTCATATATACTTTAGATTGATTTAAAACTTCATTTTTAATTTAAAAGGATCTAGGTGAAG
ATCCTTTTTGATAATCTCATGACCAAAATCCCTTAACGTGAGTTTTCGTTCCACTGAGCGTCAGACCCCG
TAGAAAAGATCAAAGGATCTTC
Features (pLannotate 1.2.2; 24 found; start..end, strand, type, name):
      1..589     +  rep_origin     ori: high-copy-number ColE1/pMB1/pBR322/pUC origin of replication
    772..864     +  CDS            lacI (fragment): lac repressor; lacI; The lac repressor binds to the lac operator to inhibit transcription in E. coli. This inhibition can be relieved by adding lactose or isopropyl-β-D-thiogalactopyranoside (IPTG).
    877..898     +  protein_bind   CAP binding site: CAP binding activates transcription in the presence of cAMP. E. coli catabolite activator protein
    913..943     +  promoter       lac promoter: promoter for the E. coli lac operon
    951..967     +  protein_bind   lac operator: The lac repressor binds to the lac operator to inhibit transcription in E. coli. This inhibition can be relieved by adding lactose or isopropyl-β-D-thiogalactopyranoside (IPTG). lac repressor encoded by lacI
   1040..1161    -  polyA_signal   SV40 poly(A) signal: SV40 polyadenylation signal
   1156..1314    -  CDS            ble (fragment): BLE_KLEPN - Experimental evidence at protein level: Swiss-Prot protein existence level 1. Binding protein with a strong affinity to the bleomycin family of antibiotics. Binds to CL990; an antimitotic-antibiotic compound. From Klebsiella pneumoniae.
   1338..2129    -  CDS            neo: KKA2_KLEPN - Also known as kan, nptII. Experimental evidence at protein level: Swiss-Prot protein existence level 1. Resistance to kanamycin, neomycin, paromomycin, ribostamycin, butirosin and gentamicin B. From Klebsiella pneumoniae.
   2196..2525    -  promoter       SV40 promoter: SV40 enhancer and early promoter
   2539..2967    -  rep_origin     f1 ori (sequence partly withheld): f1 bacteriophage origin of replication; arrow indicates direction of (+) strand synthesis
   2988..3009    -  promoter       SV40 promoter (fragment): SV40 enhancer and early promoter
   3013..3237    -  polyA_signal   bGH poly(A) signal: bovine growth hormone polyadenylation signal
   3263..3281    +  promoter       SP6 promoter: promoter for bacteriophage SP6 RNA polymerase
   3330..3353    -  CDS            Gamillus (fragment): acid-tolerant monomeric green fluorescent protein (Shinoda et al., 2018)
   3395..4108    -  CDS            mEYFP: enhanced YFP with monomerizing A206K mutation (Zacharias et al., 2002) mammalian codon-optimized
   4199..4675    -  CDS            RAD53 (fragment): RAD53_YEAST - Also known as MEC2, SAD1, SPK1. Experimental evidence at protein level: Swiss-Prot protein existence level 1. Controls S-phase checkpoint as well as G1 and G2 DNA damage checkpoints. Phosphorylates proteins on serine, threonine, and tyrosine. Prevents entry into anaphase and mitotic exit after DNA damage via regulation of the Polo kinase CDC5. Seems to be involved in the phosphorylation of RPH1. From Saccharomyces cerevisiae (strain ATCC 204508 / S288c) (Baker's yeast).
   4685..5401    -  CDS            mECFP: enhanced CFP with monomerizing A206K mutation (Zacharias et al., 2002) mammalian codon-optimized
   5422..5440    -  promoter       T7 promoter: promoter for bacteriophage T7 RNA polymerase
   5456..5489    -  LTR            5' LTR (truncated) (fragment): truncated 5' long terminal repeat (LTR) from HIV-1
   5485..5688    -  promoter       CMV promoter: human cytomegalovirus (CMV) immediate early promoter
   5689..6068    -  enhancer       CMV enhancer: human cytomegalovirus immediate early enhancer
   6223..6275    +  misc_feature   bom (fragment): basis of mobility region from pBR322
   6334..6438    +  promoter       AmpR promoter: bla
   6439..7299    +  CDS            AmpR: β-lactamase; bla; confers resistance to ampicillin, carbenicillin, and related antibiotics
