[The description below was written by a language model from this plasmid's Addgene catalogue record and pLannotate feature annotations shown in this document.]
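Description:
pcDNA3-Nuc-deltaCKAR is a 7.5 kb mammalian expression plasmid built on the pcDNA3 backbone that encodes a nuclear-targeted, genetically encoded FRET reporter for the activity of the delta isozyme of protein kinase C. It is propagated in E. coli through a high-copy ColE1/pUC-type origin with ampicillin selection (AmpR with its own promoter), and it also carries an f1 origin. A neomycin phosphotransferase cassette driven by the SV40 enhancer/early promoter and ended by an SV40 polyadenylation signal allows G418 selection of stably transfected mammalian cells. Short annotated fragments of lacI, ble, an HIV-1 LTR and bom appear to be backbone remnants or annotation artefacts, not functional parts.

The roughly 2.2 kb synthetic insert sits between HindIII and XbaI sites. It is transcribed from the CMV immediate-early enhancer/promoter and terminated by the bovine growth hormone polyadenylation signal, with flanking T7 and SP6 promoters that serve as sequencing primer sites. The open reading frame begins with monomeric (A206K) ECFP, followed by a segment matching yeast RAD53, and ends with monomeric EYFP. In C kinase activity reporters, the RAD53-derived part is a phosphothreonine-binding FHA domain paired with a kinase substrate peptide. Phosphorylation of the substrate triggers intramolecular binding and changes the energy transfer between CFP and YFP. The substrate sequence and the nuclear localization signal are not annotated separately. They presumably lie in the short unannotated stretches around mEYFP, including the region after it that is labelled as a Gamillus fragment. The reporter is used for live-cell imaging of agonist-evoked delta PKC signalling specifically in the nucleus.
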