Addgene plasmid #222430: pcDNA3-Nuc-deltaCKAR
Purpose: FRET-based reporter for monitoring deltaPKC activity at the nucleus in cells.
Depositing lab: Alexandra Newton. Depositing organization: University of California, San Diego (UCSD). Publication: Protein kinase C {delta}-specific activity reporter reveals agonist-evoked nuclear activity controlled by Src family of kinases. Kajimoto T, Sawamura S, Tohyama Y, Mori Y, Newton AC. J Biol Chem. 2010 Dec 31. 285(53):41896-910. 10.1074/jbc.M110.184028 PubMed 20959447.
Backbone
  Vector backbone: pcDNA3
  Backbone manufacturer: Invitrogen
  Backbone size w/o insert (bp): 5292
  Total vector size (bp): 7469
  Vector type: Mammalian Expression
Growth in bacteria
  Bacterial resistance: Ampicillin, 100 μg/mL
  Growth temperature: 37°C
  Growth strain: DH5alpha
  Growth instructions: Ampicillin concentration at 100 µg/mL
  Copy number: Unknown
Gene/Insert
  Gene/Insert name: Nucleus delta-selective C kinase activity reporter (alt name: Nuc-dCKAR)
  Species: Synthetic
  Insert size (bp): 2177
  Tag / fusion protein: CFP (N terminal on insert); YFP (C terminal on insert)
  Cloning method: Restriction Enzyme; 5′ cloning site HindIII (not destroyed); 3′ cloning site XbaI (not destroyed)
  Sequencing primers: 5′ T7; 3′ Sp6
Terms and licenses: Academic/Nonprofit Terms; Industry Terms: Not Available to Industry
How to cite: pcDNA3-Nuc-deltaCKAR was a gift from Alexandra Newton (Addgene plasmid # 222430 ; http://n2t.net/addgene:222430 ; RRID:Addgene_222430)
